>Addgene plasmid #89746 | pLuc-OptoJNKi-lsm | addgene full sequence | sequence record 192490 | Addgene NGS Result
TTTTGCTGGCCTTTTGCTCACATGTTCTTTCCTGCGTTATCCCCTGATTCTGTGGATAACCGTATTACCG
CCATGCATTAGTTATTAATAGTAATCAATTACGGGGTCATTAGTTCATAGCCCATATATGGAGTTCCGCG
TTACATAACTTACGGTAAATGGCCCGCCTGGCTGACCGCCCAACGACCCCCGCCCATTGACGTCAATAAT
GACGTATGTTCCCATAGTAACGCCAATAGGGACTTTCCATTGACGTCAATGGGTGGAGTATTTACGGTAA
ACTGCCCACTTGGCAGTACATCAAGTGTATCATATGCCAAGTACGCCCCCTATTGACGTCAATGACGGTA
AATGGCCCGCCTGGCATTATGCCCAGTACATGACCTTATGGGACTTTCCTACTTGGCAGTACATCTACGT
ATTAGTCATCGCTATTACCATGGTGATGCGGTTTTGGCAGTACATCAATGGGCGTGGATAGCGGTTTGAC
TCACGGGGATTTCCAAGTCTCCACCCCATTGACGTCAATGGGAGTTTGTTTTGGCACCAAAATCAACGGG
ACTTTCCAAAATGTCGTAACAACTCCGCCCCATTGACGCAAATGGGCGGTAGGCGTGTACGGTGGGAGGT
CTATATAAGCAGAGCTGGTTTAGTGAACCGTCAGATCCGCTAGCGCTACCGGTCGCCACCATGGAAGACG
CCAAAAACATAAAGAAAGGCCCGGCGCCATTCTATCCGCTGGAAGATGGAACCGCTGGAGAGCAACTGCA
TAAGGCTATGAAGAGATACGCCCTGGTTCCTGGAACAATTGCTTTTACAGATGCACATATCGAGGTGGAC
ATCACTTACGCTGAGTACTTCGAAATGTCCGTTCGGTTGGCAGAAGCTATGAAACGATATGGGCTGAATA
CAAATCACAGAATCGTCGTATGCAGTGAAAACTCTCTTCAATTCTTTATGCCGGTGTTGGGCGCGTTATT
TATCGGAGTTGCAGTTGCGCCCGCGAACGACATTTATAATGAACGTGAATTGCTCAACAGTATGGGCATT
TCGCAGCCTACCGTGGTGTTCGTTTCCAAAAAGGGGTTGCAAAAAATTTTGAACGTGCAAAAAAAGCTCC
CAATCATCCAAAAAATTATTATCATGGATTCTAAAACGGATTACCAGGGATTTCAGTCGATGTACACGTT
CGTCACATCTCATCTACCTCCCGGTTTTAATGAATACGATTTTGTGCCAGAGTCCTTCGATAGGGACAAG
ACAATTGCACTGATCATGAACTCCTCTGGATCTACTGGTCTGCCTAAAGGTGTCGCTCTGCCTCATAGAA
CTGCCTGCGTGAGATTCTCGCATGCCAGAGATCCTATTTTTGGCAATCAAATCATTCCGGATACTGCGAT
TTTAAGTGTTGTTCCATTCCATCACGGTTTTGGAATGTTTACTACACTCGGATATTTGATATGTGGATTT
CGAGTCGTCTTAATGTATAGATTTGAAGAAGAGCTGTTTCTGAGGAGCCTTCAGGATTACAAGATTCAAA
GTGCGCTGCTGGTGCCAACCCTATTCTCCTTCTTCGCCAAAAGCACTCTGATTGACAAATACGATTTATC
TAATTTACACGAAATTGCTTCTGGTGGCGCTCCCCTCTCTAAGGAAGTCGGGGAAGCGGTTGCCAAGAGG
TTCCATCTGCCAGGTATCAGGCAAGGATATGGGCTCACTGAGACTACATCAGCTATTCTGATTACACCCG
AGGGGGATGATAAACCGGGCGCGGTCGGTAAAGTTGTTCCATTTTTTGAAGCGAAGGTTGTGGATCTGGA
TACCGGGAAAACGCTGGGCGTTAATCAAAGAGGCGAACTGTGTGTGAGAGGTCCTATGATTATGTCCGGT
TATGTAAACAATCCGGAAGCGACCAACGCCTTGATTGACAAGGATGGATGGCTACATTCTGGAGACATAG
CTTACTGGGACGAAGACGAACACTTCTTCATCGTTGACCGCCTGAAGTCTCTGATTAAGTACAAAGGCTA
TCAGGTGGCTCCCGCTGAATTGGAATCCATCTTGCTCCAACACCCCAACATCTTCGACGCAGGTGTCGCA
GGTCTTCCCGACGATGACGCCGGTGAACTTCCCGCCGCCGTTGTTGTTTTGGAGCACGGAAAGACGATGA
CGGAAAAAGAGATCGTGGATTACGTCGCCAGTCAAGTAACAACCGCGAAAAAGTTGCGCGGAGGAGTTGT
GTTTGTGGACGAAGTACCGAAAGGTCTTACCGGAAAACTCGACGCAAGAAAAATCAGAGAGATCCTCATA
AAGGCCAAGAAGGGCGGAAAGATCGCCGTGCGGTACAAGTCCGGACTCAGATCTCGAGCTCAAGCTTCGA
ATTCACTGGCAACAACACTGGAGAGAATCGAGAAAAACTTCGTCATCACCGACCCTAGACTGCCCGATAA
TCCTATCATCTTCGCCTCCGACTCATTTCTCCAGCTCACTGAGTACTCTCGGGAGGAAATTCTGGGCCGG
AATTGCCGGTTCCTCCAGGGACCTGAAACCGATAGAGCCACTGTCCGAAAAATCCGGGATGCCATCGACA
ATCAGACTGAGGTGACCGTCCAGCTCATCAATTACACCAAATCTGGCAAAAAATTCTGGAACCTGTTCCA
CCTCCAGCCTATGAGAGATCAGAAGGGCGACGTCCAGTACTTTATTGGCGTCCAGCTGGATGGAACTGAA
CATGTGAGGGACGCTGCAGAACGAGAGGGCGTGATGCTCATCAAAAAAACCGCCGAAAACGAGGACGAGG
CCGCTAAAGAGCTGTCTAGAAGACCCAAACGACCAACCACACTGAACCTCTTCTAGGATCCACCGGATCT
AGATAACTGATCATAATCAGCCATACCACATTTGTAGAGGTTTTACTTGCTTTAAAAAACCTCCCACACC
TCCCCCTGAACCTGAAACATAAAATGAATGCAATTGTTGTTGTTAACTTGTTTATTGCAGCTTATAATGG
TTACAAATAAAGCAATAGCATCACAAATTTCACAAATAAAGCATTTTTTTCACTGCATTCTAGTTGTGGT
TTGTCCAAACTCATCAATGTATCTTAACGCGTAAATTGTAAGCGTTAATATTTTGTTAAAATTCGCGTTA
AATTTTTGTTAAATCAGCTCATTTTTTAACCAATAGGCCGAAATCGGCAAAATCCCTTATAAATCAAAAG
AATAGACCGAGATAGGGT
[37 nt withheld, positions 3239-3275]
AAAGAACGTGGACTCCAACGTCAAAGG
[49 nt withheld, positions 3303-3351]
T
[91 nt withheld, positions 3353-3443]
G
[124 nt withheld, positions 3445-3568]
CAGGTGGCACTTTTCGGGGAAATGTGCGCGGAACCCCTATTTGTTTATTTTTCTAAATACATTCAAATAT
GTATCCGCTCATGAGACAATAACCCTGATAAATGCTTCAATAATATTGAAAAAGGAAGAGTCCTGAGGCG
GAAAGAACCAGCTGTGGAATGTGTGTCAGTTAGGGTGTGGAAAGTCCCCAGGCTCCCCAGCAGGCAGAAG
TATGCAAAGCATGCATCTCAATTAGTCAGCAACCAGGTGTGGAAAGTCCCCAGGCTCCCCAGCAGGCAGA
AGTATGCAAAGCATGCATCTCAATTAGTCAGCAACCATAGTCCCGCCCCTAACTCCGCCCATCCCGCCCC
TAACTCCGCCCAGTTCCGCCCATTCTCCGCCCCATGGCTGACTAATTTTTTTTATTTATGCAGAGGCCGA
GGCCGCCTCGGCCTCTGAGCTATTCCAGAAGTAGTGAGGAGGCTTTTTTGGAGGCCTAGGCTTTTGCAAA
GATCGATCAAGAGACAGGATGAGGATCGTTTCGCATGATTGAACAAGATGGATTGCACGCAGGTTCTCCG
GCCGCTTGGGTGGAGAGGCTATTCGGCTATGACTGGGCACAACAGACAATCGGCTGCTCTGATGCCGCCG
TGTTCCGGCTGTCAGCGCAGGGGCGCCCGGTTCTTTTTGTCAAGACCGACCTGTCCGGTGCCCTGAATGA
ACTGCAAGACGAGGCAGCGCGGCTATCGTGGCTGGCCACGACGGGCGTTCCTTGCGCAGCTGTGCTCGAC
GTTGTCACTGAAGCGGGAAGGGACTGGCTGCTATTGGGCGAAGTGCCGGGGCAGGATCTCCTGTCATCTC
ACCTTGCTCCTGCCGAGAAAGTATCCATCATGGCTGATGCAATGCGGCGGCTGCATACGCTTGATCCGGC
TACCTGCCCATTCGACCACCAAGCGAAACATCGCATCGAGCGAGCACGTACTCGGATGGAAGCCGGTCTT
GTCGATCAGGATGATCTGGACGAAGAGCATCAGGGGCTCGCGCCAGCCGAACTGTTCGCCAGGCTCAAGG
CGAGCATGCCCGACGGCGAGGATCTCGTCGTGACCCATGGCGATGCCTGCTTGCCGAATATCATGGTGGA
AAATGGCCGCTTTTCTGGATTCATCGACTGTGGCCGGCTGGGTGTGGCGGACCGCTATCAGGACATAGCG
TTGGCTACCCGTGATATTGCTGAAGAGCTTGGCGGCGAATGGGCTGACCGCTTCCTCGTGCTTTACGGTA
TCGCCGCTCCCGATTCGCAGCGCATCGCCTTCTATCGCCTTCTTGACGAGTTCTTCTGAGCGGGACTCTG
GGGTTCGAAATGACCGACCAAGCGACGCCCAACCTGCCATCACGAGATTTCGATTCCACCGCCGCCTTCT
ATGAAAGGTTGGGCTTCGGAATCGTTTTCCGGGACGCCGGCTGGATGATCCTCCAGCGCGGGGATCTCAT
GCTGGAGTTCTTCGCCCACCCTAGGGGGAGGCTAACTGAAACACGGAAGGAGACAATACCGGAAGGAACC
CGCGCTATGACGGCAATAAAAAGACAGAATAAAACGCACGGTGTTGGGTCGTTTGTTCATAAACGCGGGG
TTCGGTCCCAGGGCTGGCACTCTGTCGATACCCCACCGAGACCCCATTGGGGCCAATACGCCCGCGTTTC
TTCCTTTTCCCCACCCCACCCCCCAAGTTCGGGTGAAGGCCCAGGGCTCGCAGCCAACGTCGGGGCGGCA
GGCCCTGCCATAGCCTCAGGTTACTCATATATACTTTAGATTGATTTAAAACTTCATTTTTAATTTAAAA
GGATCTAGGTGAAGATCCTTTTTGATAATCTCATGACCAAAATCCCTTAACGTGAGTTTTCGTTCCACTG
AGCGTCAGACCCCGTAGAAAAGATCAAAGGATCTTCTTGAGATCCTTTTTTTCTGCGCGTAATCTGCTGC
TTGCAAACAAAAAAACCACCGCTACCAGCGGTGGTTTGTTTGCCGGATCAAGAGCTACCAACTCTTTTTC
CGAAGGTAACTGGCTTCAGCAGAGCGCAGATACCAAATACTGTTCTTCTAGTGTAGCCGTAGTTAGGCCA
CCACTTCAAGAACTCTGTAGCACCGCCTACATACCTCGCTCTGCTAATCCTGTTACCAGTGGCTGCTGCC
AGTGGCGATAAGTCGTGTCTTACCGGGTTGGACTCAAGACGATAGTTACCGGATAAGGCGCAGCGGTCGG
GCTGAACGGGGGGTTCGTGCACACAGCCCAGCTTGGAGCGAACGACCTACACCGAACTGAGATACCTACA
GCGTGAGCTATGAGAAAGCGCCACGCTTCCCGAAGGGAGAAAGGCGGACAGGTATCCGGTAAGCGGCAGG
GTCGGAACAGGAGAGCGCACGAGGGAGCTTCCAGGGGGAAACGCCTGGTATCTTTATAGTCCTGTCGGGT
TTCGCCACCTCTGACTTGAGCGTCGATTTTTGTGATGCTCGTCAGGGGGGCGGAGCCTATGGAAAAACGC
CAGCAACGCGGCCTTTTTACGGTTCCTGGCC
Features (pLannotate 1.2.2; 16 found; start..end, strand, type, name):
     12..71      +  rep_origin     RSF ori (fragment): Plasmids containing the RSF 1030 origin of replication can be propagated in E. coli cells that contain additional plasmids with compatible origins.
    139..442     +  enhancer       CMV enhancer: human cytomegalovirus immediate early enhancer
    443..646     +  promoter       CMV promoter: human cytomegalovirus (CMV) immediate early promoter
    691..2340    +  CDS            luciferase: firefly luciferase; luc+; enhanced luc+ version of the luciferase gene
   2350..2384    +  misc_feature   MCS (fragment): multiple cloning site
   2407..2724    +  CDS            miniSOG: miniSOG is a basic (constitutively fluorescent) cyan fluorescent protein published in 2011, derived from Arabidopsis thaliana. It requires the cofactor flavin for fluorescence.
   2878..2962    +  CDS            large T antigen (fragment): large T antigen from SV40 (simian virus 40)
   2985..3106    +  polyA_signal   SV40 poly(A) signal: SV40 polyadenylation signal
   3140..3568    -  rep_origin     f1 ori (sequence partly withheld): f1 bacteriophage origin of replication; arrow indicates direction of (+) strand synthesis
   3595..3699    +  promoter       AmpR promoter: bla
   3701..4058    +  promoter       SV40 promoter: SV40 enhancer and early promoter
   4093..4887    +  CDS            NeoR/KanR: aminoglycoside phosphotransferase from Tn5; aph(3')-II (or nptII); confers resistance to neomycin, kanamycin, and G418 (Geneticin®)
   4908..5060    +  CDS            ble (fragment): BLE_KLEPN - Experimental evidence at protein level: Swiss-Prot protein existence level 1. Binding protein with a strong affinity to the bleomycin family of antibiotics. Binds to CL990; an antimitotic-antibiotic compound. From Klebsiella pneumoniae.
   5119..5166    +  polyA_signal   HSV TK poly(A) signal: herpes simplex virus thymidine kinase polyadenylation signal (Cole and Stacy, 1985)
   5257..5273    -  polyA_signal   bGH poly(A) signal (fragment): bovine growth hormone polyadenylation signal
   5495..6083    +  rep_origin     ori: high-copy-number ColE1/pMB1/pBR322/pUC origin of replication
