[The description below was written by a language model from this plasmid's Addgene catalogue record and pLannotate feature annotations shown in this document.]
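Description:
pLuc-OptoJNKi-lsm is a 6.1 kb mammalian expression plasmid built on pLuc-C1, a backbone the depositing lab derived from pExFP-C1 and pGL3 by replacing the fluorescent protein with firefly luciferase. It replicates in E. coli at high copy from a ColE1/pUC-type origin and also carries an f1 origin. A single NeoR/KanR (aph(3')-II) gene serves as the marker in both hosts. The bacterial AmpR (bla) promoter drives it for kanamycin selection. The SV40 enhancer/early promoter, together with an HSV TK polyadenylation signal, drives it for G418 selection of transfected mammalian cells.

The expression cassette uses the CMV immediate-early enhancer and promoter to drive the luc+ firefly luciferase coding sequence. This is followed by remnants of the multiple cloning site and the roughly 480 bp synthetic OptoJNKi insert, cloned between EcoRI and BamHI, with an SV40 poly(A) signal terminating the transcript. The insert encodes the Avena sativa LOV2-Jα photosensor (residues 404–546) fused to the JNK-inhibitory peptide JIP11, so the product is an N-terminally luciferase-tagged, light-regulated JNK inhibitor. The automated annotation labels part of this region as miniSOG. That label most likely reflects sequence similarity between LOV domains rather than an actual miniSOG reporter, since the catalogue entry identifies the domain as AsLOV2.

This version carries the I539E substitution in the Jα helix, which the record describes as a lit-state mutant. It therefore mimics the illuminated conformation of the sensor independently of light, making it a natural control alongside the light-responsive form. The record gives no further detail on the role of the luciferase fusion, though such a tag would allow the protein to be detected or quantified by luminescence.
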