Addgene plasmid #89746: pLuc-OptoJNKi-lsm
Purpose: Expression of light-regulated JNK inhibitor, firefly luciferase-fused, lit-state mutant photosensor (AsLov2Ja.I539E), inhibitor JIP11
Depositing lab: Michael Courtney. Depositing organization: University of Eastern Finland. Publication: A simple optogenetic MAPK inhibitor design reveals resonance between transcription-regulating circuitry and temporally-encoded inputs. Melero-Fernandez de Mera RM, Li LL, Popinigis A, Cisek K, Tuittila M, Yadav L, Serva A, Courtney MJ. Nat Commun. 2017 May 12;8:15017. doi: 10.1038/ncomms15017. PubMed 28497795.
Backbone
  Vector backbone: pLuc-C1
  Backbone manufacturer: Derived by our lab using pExFP-C1 and pGL3
  Backbone size w/o insert (bp): 5673
  Total vector size (bp): 6119
  Modifications to backbone: Firefly Luciferase in place of FP
  Vector type: Mammalian Expression, Luciferase
  Selectable markers: Neomycin (select with G418)
Growth in bacteria
  Bacterial resistance: Kanamycin, 50 μg/mL
  Growth temperature: 37°C
  Growth strain: DH5alpha
  Copy number: High Copy
Gene/Insert
  Gene/Insert name: OptoJNKi lit-state mutant (alt name: AsLov2Jalpha (404-546)-I539E-JIP11)
  Species: Synthetic; Avena Sativa and
  Insert size (bp): 478
  Mutation: I539E mutation of AsLov2Jalpha
  GenBank ID: KY595942
  Promoter: CMV
  Tag / fusion protein: Firefly luciferase (N terminal on backbone)
  Cloning method: Restriction Enzyme; 5′ cloning site EcoRI (not destroyed); 3′ cloning site BamHI (not destroyed)
  Sequencing primers: 5′ luc2131+; 3′ fastbac reverse
Resource information
  A portion of this plasmid was derived from a plasmid made by: We designed and assembled the insert from de novo synthesised sequences
Terms and licenses: Academic/Nonprofit Terms; Industry Terms: Not Available to Industry
Depositor comments: Please see Melero-Fernandez de Mera RM*, Li LL*, Popinigis A, Cisek K, Tuittila M, Yadav L, Serva A, Courtney MJ (2017) A simple optogenetic MAPK inhibitor design reveals resonance between transcription-regulating circuitry and temporally-encoded inputs. Nat. Commun. 8, 15017 doi: 10.1038/ncomms15017 in press.
How to cite: pLuc-OptoJNKi-lsm was a gift from Michael Courtney (Addgene plasmid # 89746 ; http://n2t.net/addgene:89746 ; RRID:Addgene_89746)
